Addgene plasmid #59677: pGEM-T Dmel Or74a
Purpose: Probe for Drosophila melanogaster Or74a expression
Depositing lab: Richard Axel & Leslie Vosshall. Depositing organization: Columbia University. Publication: A spatial map of olfactory receptor expression in the Drosophila antenna. Vosshall LB, Amrein H, Morozov PS, Rzhetsky A, Axel R. Cell. 1999 Mar 5;96(5):725-36. 10.1016/S0092-8674(00)80582-6 PubMed 10089887.
Backbone
  Vector backbone: pGEM-T
  Backbone manufacturer: Promega
  Backbone size w/o insert (bp): 3000
  Vector type: Bacterial Expression
Growth in bacteria
  Bacterial resistance: Ampicillin, 100 μg/mL
  Growth temperature: 37°C
  Growth strain: DH5alpha
  Copy number: High Copy
Gene/Insert
  Gene/Insert name: Or74a
  Species: D. melanogaster (fly)
  Insert size (bp): 1000
  Entrez Gene: Or74a (a.k.a. Dmel_CG13726, 74A.1, 74a, CG13726, DOR26, Dmel\CG13726)
  Cloning method: Unknown
  Sequencing primers: 5′ M13-F20; 3′ M13-Rev
Terms and licenses: Academic/Nonprofit Terms; Industry Terms: Not Available to Industry
Depositor comments: source: Genomic DNA
How to cite: pGEM-T Dmel Or74a was a gift from Richard Axel & Leslie Vosshall (Addgene plasmid # 59677 ; http://n2t.net/addgene:59677 ; RRID:Addgene_59677)
