[The description below was written by a language model from this plasmid's Addgene catalogue record.]
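Description:
pGEM-T Dmel Or74a is a small, high-copy bacterial cloning plasmid built on the commercial pGEM-T backbone (about 3 kb), a vector designed for TA cloning of PCR products. It is propagated in standard E. coli cloning strains and selected with ampicillin. Although the catalogue classes it as a bacterial expression vector, its stated role is as a template for making a hybridization probe, not for producing protein. No feature table accompanies the record, so the individual backbone elements and the orientation of the insert are not documented here, and the cloning method is listed as unknown.

The insert is a roughly 1 kb fragment of the Drosophila melanogaster odorant receptor gene Or74a (CG13726, also known as DOR26 or 74A.1). The depositor notes that it was derived from genomic DNA, so it may include intronic sequence rather than representing a clean cDNA; the record does not say which part of the locus is covered. The insert can be sequenced from either side with the standard M13 forward and reverse primers that flank the pGEM-T cloning site. As a general property of the pGEM-T family, the cloning site is bracketed by opposing phage RNA polymerase promoters (T7 and SP6), which allow in vitro transcription of labelled sense or antisense RNA from a linearized template.

The plasmid's purpose is to serve as a probe for Or74a expression, consistent with its origin in work mapping the spatial distribution of olfactory receptor transcripts in the fly antenna, where gene-specific probes are hybridized to tissue to identify the sensory neurons expressing each receptor.
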