>Addgene plasmid #59677 | pGEM-T Dmel Or74a | addgene partial sequence | sequence record 96274 | M13pUC-Fwd 5'-CCCAGTCACGACGTTGTAAAACG-3'
TGTAATACGACTCACTATAGGGCGAATTGGGCCCGACGTCGCATGCTCCCGGCCGCCATGGCCGCGGGAT
TACCGTTTTCCTGGACAGGTTGATGATTTTTCTCGGATTCCTGGTCTTCTGCGAGCACAACGAAGTGGAC
TTTCATTACCTGATAGCCAATCGGCAGGACATGGACAACATGCTGACGGGCTTGCCCACGTATCTGATCC
TGGTCGAGATGCAGATACGCTGCTTCCAGTTGGCCTGGCACAAGGATCGCTTCCGGGCCCTGTTGCAGCG
CTTCTATGCGGAAATCTACGTCAGCGAGGAGATGGAACCCCACCTGTTTGCCAGCATTCAAAGGCAAATG
CTGGCCACTCGGGTCAATTCGACCGTCTATCTGCTGGCCTTGTTAAATTTCTTTCTGGTTCCGGTGACGA
ATGTCATCTACCATCGTCGAGAAATGCTTTACAAGCAGGTGTACCCTTTCGACAACACCCAGTTGCACTT
CTTTATTCCGCTCCTGGTGCTCAACTTCTGGGTGGGCTTCATCATCACCAGCATGTTGTTTGGCGAGCTA
AATGTCATGGGCGAGCTGATGATGCATTTAAATGCTCGATATATCCAGCTTGGCCAGGATCTCCGTCGCT
CAGCGCAGATGCTGCTGAAGAAGAGTAGCTCCTTAAACGTGGCCATCGCTTACCGGTTAAATTTGACCCA
CATCCTGCGAAGGAACGCAGCTCTGAGGGATTTTGGCCAGCGTGTGGAGAATGAGTTCACCCTCAGAATA
TTCGTCATGTTCGCTTTTAGCGCCGGACTGCTATGTGCTCTGTTCTTCAAGGCATTTACGGTTGGTAAAT
CTAAATGTGTACAACTACTAATTCCTATGAAATACGTTTACCACTAGGTTTCAAAAGGGAAAAATGATGC
AACTAAGAATAATTACGTTTTTTACAGAATCCCTGGGGAAATGTGGCCTACATTGTGTGGTTCCTGGCAA
AGTTTATGGAGTTACTGGCACTAGGAATGCTCGGCTCA
