>Addgene plasmid #59677 | pGEM-T Dmel Or74a | addgene partial sequence | sequence record 96277 | M13pUC-Rev 5'-AGCGGATAACAATTTCACACAGG-3'
TGACCATGATTACGCCAAGCTATTTAGGTGACACTATAGAATACTCAAGCTATGCATCCAACGCGTTGGG
AGCTCTCCCATATGGTCGACCTGCAGGCGGCCGCACTAGTGATTGTTTCATCAACTTGACATTCTCGCCA
ACGTTGTCCGACTGATGAATCACCTGCTCCCAGTCAGCGGTGTAGTACATCATACCCAGTTCATCTGTCT
GCAAGTGAATATTAAAAAATTTGATAGCGAAGAGTGCAGTAGAAACACCCACTGTTTTAAGCAGAATTGA
GCCGAGCATTCCTAGTGCCAGTAACTCCATAAACTTTGCCAGGAACCACACAATGTAGGCCACATTTCCC
CAGGGATTCTGTAAAAAACGTAATTATTCTTAGTTGCATCATTTTTCCCTTTTGAAACCTAGTGGTAAAC
GTATTTCATAGGAATTAGTAGTTGTACACATTTAGATTTACCAACCGTAAATGCCTTGAAGAACAGAGCA
CATAGCAGTCCGGCGCTAAAAGCGAACATGACGAATATTCTGAGGGTGAACTCATTCTCCACACGCTGGC
CAAAATCCCTCAGAGCTGCGTTCCTTCGCAGGATGTGGGTCAAATTTAACCGGTAAGCGATGGCCACGTT
TAAGGAGCTACTCTTCTTCAGCAGCATCTGCGCTGAGCGACGGAGATCCTGGCCAAGCTGGATATATCGA
GCATTTAAATGCATCATCAGCTCGCCCATGACATTTAGCTCGCCAAACAACATGCTGGTGATGATGAAGC
CCACCCAGAAGTTGAGCACCAGGAGCGGAATAAAGAAGTGCAACTGGGTGTTGTCGAAAGGGTACACCTG
CTTGTAAAGCATTTCTCGACGATGGTAGATGACATTCGTCACCGGAACCAGAAAGAAATTTAACAAGGCC
AGCAGATAGACGGTCGAATTGACCCGAGTGGCCAGCATTTGCCTTTGAATGCTGGCAAACAGGTGGGGTT
CCATCTCCTCGCTGACGTAGATTTCCGCATAGAAGCGCTGCAACAGGGCCCGGAAGCGATCCTTGTGCCA
GGCCAACTG
